>Addgene plasmid #141674 | TFORF0727 | addgene full sequence | sequence record 408893 | Addgene NGS Result
GCAAGCTTAATGTAGTCTTATGCAATACTCTTGTAGTCTTGCAACATGGTAACGATGAGTTAGCAACATG
CCTTACAAGGAGAGAAAAAGCACCGTGCATGCCGATTGGTGGAAGTAAGGTGGTACGATCGTGCCTTATT
AGGAAGGCAACAGACGGGTCTGACATGGATTGGACGAACCACTGAATTGCCGCATTGCAGAGATATTGTA
TTTAAGTGCCTAGCTCGATACATAAACGGGTCTCTCTGGTTAGACCAGATCTGAGCCTGGGAGCTCTCTG
GCTAACTAGGGAACCCACTGCTTAAGCCTCAATAAAGCTTGCCTTGAGTGCTTCAAGTAGTGTGTGCCCG
TCTGTTGTGTGACTCTGGTAACTAGAGATCCCTCAGACCCTTTTAGTCAGTGTGGAAAATCTCTAGCAGT
GGCGCCCGAACAGGGACTTGAAAGCGAAAGGGAAACCAGAGGAGCTCTCTCGACGCAGGACTCGGCTTGC
TGAAGCGCGCACGGCAAGAGGCGAGGGGCGGCGACTGGTGAGTACGCCAAAAATTTTGACTAGCGGAGGC
TAGAAGGAGAGAGATGGGTGCGAGAGCGTCAGTATTAAGCGGGGGAGAATTAGATCGCGATGGGAAAAAA
TTCGGTTAAGGCCAGGGGGAAAGAAAAAATATAAATTAAAACATATAGTATGGGCAAGCAGGGAGCTAGA
ACGATTCGCAGTTAATCCTGGCCTGTTAGAAACATCAGAAGGCTGTAGACAAATACTGGGACAGCTACAA
CCATCCCTTCAGACAGGATCAGAAGAACTTAGATCATTATATAATACAGTAGCAACCCTCTATTGTGTGC
ATCAAAGGATAGAGATAAAAGACACCAAGGAAGCTTTAGACAAGATAGAGGAAGAGCAAAACAAAAGTAA
GACCACCGCACAGCAAGCGGCCGCTGATCTTCAGACCTGGAGGAGGAGATATGAGGGACAATTGGAGAAG
TGAATTATATAAATATAAAGTAGTAAAAATTGAACCATTAGGAGTAGCACCCACCAAGGCAAAGAGAAGA
GTGGTGCAGAGAGAAAAAAGAGCAGTGGGAATAGGAGCTTTGTTCCTTGGGTTCTTGGGAGCAGCAGGAA
GCACTATGGGCGCAGCGTCAATGACGCTGACGGTACAGGCCAGACAATTATTGTCTGGTATAGTGCAGCA
GCAGAACAATTTGCTGAGGGCTATTGAGGCGCAACAGCATCTGTTGCAACTCACAGTCTGGGGCATCAAG
CAGCTCCAGGCAAGAATCCTGGCTGTGGAAAGATACCTAAAGGATCAACAGCTCCTGGGGATTTGGGGTT
GCTCTGGAAAACTCATTTGCACCACTGCTGTGCCTTGGAATGCTAGTTGGAGTAATAAATCTCTGGAACA
GATTTGGAATCACACGACCTGGATGGAGTGGGACAGAGAAATTAACAATTACACAAGCTTAATACACTCC
TTAATTGAAGAATCGCAAAACCAGCAAGAAAAGAATGAACAAGAATTATTGGAATTAGATAAATGGGCAA
GTTTGTGGAATTGGTTTAACATAACAAATTGGCTGTGGTATATAAAATTATTCATAATGATAGTAGGAGG
CTTGGTAGGTTTAAGAATAGTTTTTGCTGTACTTTCTATAGTGAATAGAGTTAGGCAGGGATATTCACCA
TTATCGTTTCAGACCCACCTCCCAACCCCGAGGGGACCCATGCATTGCATCTCAATTAGTCAGCAACCAG
GTGTGGAAAGTCCCCAGGCTCCCCAGCAGGCAGAAGTATGCAAAGCATGCGTCTCAATTAGTCAGCAACC
ATAGTCCCGCCCCTAACTCCGCCCATCCCGCCCCTAACTCCGCCCAGTTCCGCCCATTCTCCGCCCCATG
GCTGACTAATTTTTTTTATTTATGCAGAGGCCGAGGCCGCCTCGGCCTCTGAGCTATTCCAGAAGTAGTG
AGGAGGCTTTTTTGGAGGCCTAGGCTTTTGCAAAAAGCTTTCTAGAGGTACCACCGGAGCTTACCATGAC
CGAGTACAAGCCCACGGTGCGCCTCGCCACCCGCGACGACGTCCCCAGGGCCGTACGCACCCTCGCCGCC
GCGTTCGCCGACTACCCCGCCACGCGCCACACCGTCGATCCGGACCGCCACATCGAGCGGGTCACCGAGC
TGCAAGAACTCTTCCTCACGCGCGTCGGGCTCGACATCGGCAAGGTGTGGGTCGCGGACGACGGCGCCGC
CGTGGCGGTCTGGACCACGCCGGAGAGCGTCGAAGCGGGGGCGGTGTTCGCCGAGATCGGCCCGCGCATG
GCCGAGTTGAGCGGTTCCCGGCTGGCCGCGCAGCAACAGATGGAAGGCCTCCTGGCGCCGCACCGGCCCA
AGGAGCCCGCGTGGTTCCTGGCCACCGTCGGCGTCTCGCCCGACCACCAGGGCAAGGGTCTGGGCAGCGC
CGTCGTGCTCCCCGGAGTGGAGGCGGCCGAGCGCGCCGGGGTGCCCGCCTTCCTGGAGACCTCCGCGCCC
CGCAACCTCCCCTTCTACGAGCGGCTCGGCTTCACCGTCACCGCCGACGTCGAGGTGCCCGAAGGACCGC
GCACCTGGTGCATGACCCGCAAGCCCGGTGCCAGTTAACGAATTCTAGATCTTGAGACAAATGGCAGTAT
TCATCCACAATTTTAAAAGAAAAGGGGGGATTGGGGGGTACAGTGCAGGGGAAAGAATAGTAGACATAAT
AGCAACAGACATACAAACTAAAGAATTACAAAAACAAATTACAAAAATTCAAAATTTTCGGGTTTATTAC
AGGGACAGCAGAGATCCACTTTGGCGCCGGCTCGAGGCCTGCAGGTGCAAAGATGGATAAAGTTTTAAAC
AGAGAGGAATCTTTGCAGCTAATGGACCTTCTAGGTCTTGAAAGGAGTGGGAATTGGCTCCGGTGCCCGT
CAGTGGGCAGAGCGCACATCGCCCACAGTCCCCGAGAAGTTGGGGGGAGGGGTCGGCAATTGAACCGGTG
CCTAGAGAAGGTGGCGCGGGGTAAACTGGGAAAGTGATGTCGTGTACTGGCTCCGCCTTTTTCCCGAGGG
TGGGGGAGAACCGTATATAAGTGCAGTAGTCGCCGTGAACGTTCTTTTTCGCAACGGGTTTGCCGCCAGA
ACACAGGTAAGTGCCGTGTGTGGTTCCCGCGGGCCTGGCCTCTTTACGGGTTATGGCCCTTGCGTGCCTT
GAATTACTTCCACCTGGCTGCAGTACGTGATTCTTGATCCCGAGCTTCGGGTTGGAAGTGGGTGGGAGAG
TTCGAGGCCTTGCGCTTAAGGAGCCCCTTCGCCTCGTGCTTGAGTTGAGGCCTGGCCTGGGCGCTGGGGC
CGCCGCGTGCGAATCTGGTGGCACCTTCGCGCCTGTCTCGCTGCTTTCGATAAGTCTCTAGCCATTTAAA
ATTTTTGATGACCTGCTGCGACGCTTTTTTTCTGGCAAGATAGTCTTGTAAATGCGGGCCAAGATCTGCA
CACTGGTATTTCGGTTTTTGGGGCCGCGGGCGGCGACGGGGCCCGTGCGTCCCAGCGCACATGTTCGGCG
AGGCGGGGCCTGCGAGCGCGGCCACCGAGAATCGGACGGGGGTAGTCTCAAGCTGGCCGGCCTGCTCTGG
TGCCTGGCCTCGCGCCGCCGTGTATCGCCCCGCCCTGGGCGGCAAGGCTGGCCCGGTCGGCACCAGTTGC
GTGAGCGGAAAGATGGCCGCTTCCCGGCCCTGCTGCAGGGAGCTCAAAATGGAGGACGCGGCGCTCGGGA
GAGCGGGCGGGTGAGTCACCCACACAAAGGAAAAGGGCCTTTCCGTCCTCAGCCGTCGCTTCATGTGACT
CCACGGAGTACCGGGCGCCGTCCAGGCACCTCGATTAGTTCTCGAGCTTTTGGAGTACGTCGTCTTTAGG
TTGGGGGGAGGGGTTTTATGCGATGGAGTTTCCCCACACTGAGTGGGTGGAGACTGAAGTTAGGCCAGCT
TGGCACTTGATGTAATTCTCCTTGGAATTTGCCCTTTTTGAGTTTGGATCTTGGTTCATTCTCAAGCCTC
AGACAGTGGTTCAAAGTTTTTTTCTTCCATTTCAGGTGTCGTGAGGCTAGCACCGCCACCATGTCGACCA
CACTTCTGTCCGCCTTCTACGATGTCGACTTCTTGTGCAAGACAGAGAAATCCCTGGCCAACCTCAACCT
GAACAACATGCTGGACAAGAAGGCGGTGGGGACGCCTGTGGCCGCCGCCCCCAGCTCGGGCTTCGCGCCG
GGATTCCTCCGACGGCACTCGGCCAGCAACCTGCATGCACTCGCCCACCCCGCGCCCAGCCCCGGCAGCT
GCTCGCCCAAGTTCCCGGGCGCCGCTAACGGCAGCAGCTGCGGCAGCGCGGCGGCCGGCGGTCCGACCTC
CTACGGCACCCTTAAGGAGCCGTCGGGGGGCGGCGGCACAGCCCTGCTCAACAAGGAGAACAAATTCCGG
GACCGCTCGTTTAGCGAGAACGGCGATCGCAGCCAGCACCTCCTGCACCTGCAGCAGCAGCAGAAGGGGG
GCGGCGGCTCCCAGATCAACTCCACGCGCTACAAGACCGAGCTGTGCCGGCCCTTCGAGGAGAGCGGCAC
GTGCAAGTACGGCGAAAAGTGCCAGTTCGCGCATGGCTTCCACGAGCTGCGCAGCCTGACTCGCCATCCG
AAGTACAAGACCGAGCTGTGCCGCACCTTTCATACCATCGGCTTCTGCCCCTATGGGCCGCGCTGCCACT
TCATCCACAACGCGGACGAGCGGCGGCCCGCGCCGTCGGGGGGCGCCTCCGGGGACCTGCGTGCCTTTGG
CACGCGCGATGCGTTGCACCTGGGCTTCCCGCGGGAGCCGCGGCCCAAGTTGCACCACAGCCTCAGCTTC
TCGGGCTTCCCGTCGGGCCACCATCAGCCCCCGGGCGGCCTCGAGTCGCCGCTGCTGCTCGACAGCCCCA
CGTCGCGCACGCCGCCGCCGCCCTCCTGCTCTTCGGCCTCGTCCTGCTCCTCCTCCGCCTCCTCCTGTTC
CTCGGCCTCCGCGGCCTCCACGCCCTCGGGCGCCCCGACATGCTGCGCCTCCGCGGCGGCCGCGGCTGCG
GCCGCTCTGCTGTACGGCACCGGGGGCGCCGAGGACCTGCTGGCGCCGGGGGCCCCGTGCGCGGCCTGCT
CGTCGGCCTCGTGCGCCAACAACGCCTTCGCCTTCGGTCCGGAGCTCAGCAGCCTCATCACGCCGCTCGC
CATCCAGACCCACAACTTTGCCGCCGTGGCCGCCGCCGCCTACTACCGCAGTCAGCAGCAGCAGCAGCAG
CAGGGCCTGGCGCCCCCCGCGCAGCCGCCGGCGCCGCCCAGCGCGACCCTCCCCGCCGGGGCCGCCGCAC
CTCCCTCGCCGCCCTTCAGCTTCCAGCTGCCGCGCCGCCTGTCCGACTCGCCCGTGTTCGACGCGCCCCC
CAGCCCCCCGGACTCGCTGTCGGACCGCGACAGCTACCTAAGCGGCTCCCTGAGCTCCGGCAGCCTCAGC
GGCTCTGAGTCTCCCAGCCTCGACCCTGGCCGCCGCCTGCCAATCTTCAGCCGCCTCTCCATCTCCGACG
ACTAGTAATGAACTAGTCCGTAACTTGAAAGTATTTCGATTTCTTGGCTTTATATATCTTGTGGAAAGGA
CGACGGCAAACTTAACTGTACCTGGTGACGCGTTAAGTCGACAATCAACCTCTGGATTACAAAATTTGTG
AAAGATTGACTGGTATTCTTAACTATGTTGCTCCTTTTACGCTATGTGGATACGCTGCTTTAATGCCTTT
GTATCATGCTATTGCTTCCCGTATGGCTTTCATTTTCTCCTCCTTGTATAAATCCTGGTTGCTGTCTCTT
TATGAGGAGTTGTGGCCCGTTGTCAGGCAACGTGGCGTGGTGTGCACTGTGTTTGCTGACGCAACCCCCA
CTGGTTGGGGCATTGCCACCACCTGTCAGCTCCTTTCCGGGACTTTCGCTTTCCCCCTCCCTATTGCCAC
GGCGGAACTCATCGCCGCCTGCCTTGCCCGCTGCTGGACAGGGGCTCGGCTGTTGGGCACTGACAATTCC
GTGGTGTTGTCGGGGAAATCATCGTCCTTTCCTTGGCTGCTCGCCTGTGTTGCCACCTGGATTCTGCGCG
GGACGTCCTTCTGCTACGTCCCTTCGGCCCTCAATCCAGCGGACCTTCCTTCCCGCGGCCTGCTGCCGGC
TCTGCGGCCTCTTCCGCGTCTTCGCCTTCGCCCTCAGACGAGTCGGATCTCCCTTTGGGCCGCCTCCCCG
CGTCGACTTTAAGACCAATGACTTACAAGGCAGCTGTAGATCTTAGCCACTTTTTAAAAGAAAAGGGGGG
ACTGGAAGGGCTAATTCACTCCCAACGAAGACAAGATCTGCTTTTTGCTTGTACTGGGTCTCTCTGGTTA
GACCAGATCTGAGCCTGGGAGCTCTCTGGCTAACTAGGGAACCCACTGCTTAAGCCTCAATAAAGCTTGC
CTTGAGTGCTTCAAGTAGTGTGTGCCCGTCTGTTGTGTGACTCTGGTAACTAGAGATCCCTCAGACCCTT
TTAGTCAGTGTGGAAAATCTCTAGCAGTACGTATAGTAGTTCATGTCATCTTATTATTCAGTATTTATAA
CTTGCAAAGAAATGAATATCAGAGAGTGAGAGGAACTTGTTTATTGCAGCTTATAATGGTTACAAATAAA
GCAATAGCATCACAAATTTCACAAATAAAGCATTTTTTTCACTGCATTCTAGTTGTGGTTTGTCCAAACT
CATCAATGTATCTTATCATGTCTGGCTCTAGCTATCCCGCCCCTAACTCCGCCCATCCCGCCCCTAACTC
CGCCCAGTTCCGCCCATTCTCCGCCCCATGGCTGACTAATTTTTTTTATTTATGCAGAGGCCGAGGCCGC
CTCGGCCTCTGAGCTATTCCAGAAGTAGTGAGGAGGCTTTTTTGGAGGCCTAGGGACGTACCCAATTCGC
CCTATAGTGAGTCGTATTACGCGCGCTCACTGGCCGTCGTTTTACAACGTCGTGACTGGGAAAACCCTGG
CGTTACCCAACTTAATCGCCTTGCAGCACATCCCCCTTTCGCCAGCTGGCGTAATAGCGAAGAGGCCCGC
ACCGATCGCCCTTCCCAACAGTTGCGCAGCCTGAATGGCGAATGGG
[124 nt withheld, positions 7187-7310]
C
[91 nt withheld, positions 7312-7402]
A
[49 nt withheld, positions 7404-7452]
CCTTTGACGTTGGAGTCCACGTTCTTT
[37 nt withheld, positions 7480-7516]
ACCCTATCTCGGTCTATTCTTTTGATTTATAAGGGATTTTGCCGATTTCGGCCTATTGGTTAAAAAATGA
GCTGATTTAACAAAAATTTAACGCGAATTTTAACAAAATATTAACGCTTACAATTTAGGTGGCACTTTTC
GGGGAAATGTGCGCGGAACCCCTATTTGTTTATTTTTCTAAATACATTCAAATATGTATCCGCTCATGAG
ACAATAACCCTGATAAATGCTTCAATAATATTGAAAAAGGAAGAGTATGAGTATTCAACATTTCCGTGTC
GCCCTTATTCCCTTTTTTGCGGCATTTTGCCTTCCTGTTTTTGCTCACCCAGAAACGCTGGTGAAAGTAA
AAGATGCTGAAGATCAGTTGGGTGCACGAGTGGGTTACATCGAACTGGATCTCAACAGCGGTAAGATCCT
TGAGAGTTTTCGCCCCGAAGAACGTTTTCCAATGATGAGCACTTTTAAAGTTCTGCTATGTGGCGCGGTA
TTATCCCGTATTGACGCCGGGCAAGAGCAACTCGGTCGCCGCATACACTATTCTCAGAATGACTTGGTTG
AGTACTCACCAGTCACAGAAAAGCATCTTACGGATGGCATGACAGTAAGAGAATTATGCAGTGCTGCCAT
AACCATGAGTGATAACACTGCGGCCAACTTACTTCTGACAACGATCGGAGGACCGAAGGAGCTAACCGCT
TTTTTGCACAACATGGGGGATCATGTAACTCGCCTTGATCGTTGGGAACCGGAGCTGAATGAAGCCATAC
CAAACGACGAGCGTGACACCACGATGCCTGTAGCAATGGCAACAACGTTGCGCAAACTATTAACTGGCGA
ACTACTTACTCTAGCTTCCCGGCAACAATTAATAGACTGGATGGAGGCGGATAAAGTTGCAGGACCACTT
CTGCGCTCGGCCCTTCCGGCTGGCTGGTTTATTGCTGATAAATCTGGAGCCGGTGAGCGTGGGTCTCGCG
GTATCATTGCAGCACTGGGGCCAGATGGTAAGCCCTCCCGTATCGTAGTTATCTACACGACGGGGAGTCA
GGCAACTATGGATGAACGAAATAGACAGATCGCTGAGATAGGTGCCTCACTGATTAAGCATTGGTAACTG
TCAGACCAAGTTTACTCATATATACTTTAGATTGATTTAAAACTTCATTTTTAATTTAAAAGGATCTAGG
TGAAGATCCTTTTTGATAATCTCATGACCAAAATCCCTTAACGTGAGTTTTCGTTCCACTGAGCGTCAGA
CCCCGTAGAAAAGATCAAAGGATCTTCTTGAGATCCTTTTTTTCTGCGCGTAATCTGCTGCTTGCAAACA
AAAAAACCACCGCTACCAGCGGTGGTTTGTTTGCCGGATCAAGAGCTACCAACTCTTTTTCCGAAGGTAA
CTGGCTTCAGCAGAGCGCAGATACCAAATACTGTTCTTCTAGTGTAGCCGTAGTTAGGCCACCACTTCAA
GAACTCTGTAGCACCGCCTACATACCTCGCTCTGCTAATCCTGTTACCAGTGGCTGCTGCCAGTGGCGAT
AAGTCGTGTCTTACCGGGTTGGACTCAAGACGATAGTTACCGGATAAGGCGCAGCGGTCGGGCTGAACGG
GGGGTTCGTGCACACAGCCCAGCTTGGAGCGAACGACCTACACCGAACTGAGATACCTACAGCGTGAGCT
ATGAGAAAGCGCCACGCTTCCCGAAGGGAGAAAGGCGGACAGGTATCCGGTAAGCGGCAGGGTCGGAACA
GGAGAGCGCACGAGGGAGCTTCCAGGGGGAAACGCCTGGTATCTTTATAGTCCTGTCGGGTTTCGCCACC
TCTGACTTGAGCGTCGATTTTTGTGATGCTCGTCAGGGGGGCGGAGCCTATGGAAAAACGCCAGCAACGC
GGCCTTTTTACGGTTCCTGGCCTTTTGCTGGCCTTTTGCTCACATGTTCTTTCCTGCGTTATCCCCTGAT
TCTGTGGATAACCGTATTACCGCCTTTGAGTGAGCTGATACCGCTCGCCGCAGCCGAACGACCGAGCGCA
GCGAGTCAGTGAGCGAGGAAGCGGAAGAGCGCCCAATACGCAAACCGCCTCTCCCCGCGCGTTGGCCGAT
TCATTAATGCAGCTGGCACGACAGGTTTCCCGACTGGAAAGCGGGCAGTGAGCGCAACGCAATTAATGTG
AGTTAGCTCACTCATTAGGCACCCCAGGCTTTACACTTTATGCTTCCGGCTCGTATGTTGTGTGGAATTG
TGAGCGGATAACAATTTCACACAGGAAACAGCTATGACCATGATTACGCCAAGCGCGCAATTAACCCTCA
CTAAAGGGAACAAAAGCTGGAGCT
Features (pLannotate 1.2.2; 31 found; start..end, strand, type, name):
     11..237     +  promoter       RSV promoter: Rous sarcoma virus enhancer/promoter
    238..418     +  LTR            5' LTR (truncated): truncated 5' long terminal repeat (LTR) from HIV-1
    465..590     +  misc_feature   HIV-1 Ψ: packaging signal of human immunodeficiency virus type 1
    574..937     +  CDS            HIV-1 gag (fragment): gag protein from human immunodeficiency virus 1; gag
   1083..1316    +  misc_feature   RRE: The Rev response element (RRE) of HIV-1 allows for Rev-dependent mRNA export from the nucleus to the cytoplasm.
   1693..1719    +  CDS            Rev (fragment): human immunodeficiency virus 1 (HIV-1) Rev protein; rev; enhances nuclear export of unspliced and incompletely spliced viral mRNAs
   1726..1749    +  promoter       SV40 promoter (fragment): SV40 early promoter
   1750..1821    +  promoter       SV40 promoter (fragment): SV40 enhancer and early promoter
   1845..1980    +  rep_origin     SV40 ori: SV40 origin of replication
   2026..2622    +  CDS            PuroR (fragment): puromycin N-acetyltransferase; pac from Streptomyces; confers resistance to puromycin
   2671..2788    +  misc_feature   cPPT/CTS: central polypurine tract and central termination sequence of HIV-1
   2853..2919    +  CDS            small t antigen (fragment): SV40 (simian virus 40) small t antigen
   2926..4104    +  promoter       EF-1α promoter: strong constitutive promoter for human elongation factor EF-1α
   4121..5602    +  CDS            ZFP36L2: TISD_HUMAN - Also known as ERF2 From Homo sapiens (Human).
   5618..5671    +  promoter       U6 promoter (fragment): RNA polymerase III promoter for human U6 snRNA
   5713..6301    +  misc_feature   WPRE: woodchuck hepatitis virus posttranscriptional regulatory element
   6352..6371    +  misc_feature   cPPT/CTS (fragment): central polypurine tract and central termination sequence of HIV-1
   6373..6606    +  LTR            3' LTR (ΔU3): self-inactivating 3' long terminal repeat (LTR) from HIV-1
   6684..6805    +  polyA_signal   SV40 poly(A) signal: SV40 polyadenylation signal
   6845..6980    +  rep_origin     SV40 ori: SV40 origin of replication
   7001..7019    -  promoter       T7 promoter: promoter for bacteriophage T7 RNA polymerase
   7027..7182    +  CDS            lacZα (fragment): LacZα fragment of β-galactosidase; lacZ fragment
   7187..7615    +  rep_origin     f1 ori (sequence partly withheld): f1 bacteriophage origin of replication; arrow indicates direction of (+) strand synthesis
   7668..7772    +  promoter       AmpR promoter: bla
   7773..8633    +  CDS            AmpR: β-lactamase; bla; confers resistance to ampicillin, carbenicillin, and related antibiotics
   8804..9392    +  rep_origin     ori: high-copy-number ColE1/pMB1/pBR322/pUC origin of replication
   9575..9667    +  CDS            lacI (fragment): lac repressor; lacI; The lac repressor binds to the lac operator to inhibit transcription in E. coli. This inhibition can be relieved by adding lactose or isopropyl-β-D-thiogalactopyranoside (IPTG).
   9680..9701    +  protein_bind   CAP binding site: CAP binding activates transcription in the presence of cAMP. E. coli catabolite activator protein
   9716..9746    +  promoter       lac promoter: promoter for the E. coli lac operon
   9754..9770    +  protein_bind   lac operator: The lac repressor binds to the lac operator to inhibit transcription in E. coli. This inhibition can be relieved by adding lactose or isopropyl-β-D-thiogalactopyranoside (IPTG). lac repressor encoded by lacI
   9815..9833    +  promoter       T3 promoter: promoter for bacteriophage T3 RNA polymerase
