[The description below was written by a language model from this plasmid's Addgene catalogue record and pLannotate feature annotations shown in this document.]
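Description:
TFORF0727 is a lentiviral mammalian expression plasmid built on the pLX_TRC317 backbone from the Broad Institute Genetic Perturbation Platform, carrying the human ZFP36L2 open reading frame (also known as BRF2, ERF2 or TIS11D). It belongs to a large collection of barcoded transcription factor ORF constructs. In bacteria it is maintained through a high-copy ColE1/pUC-type origin and selected with ampicillin via the β-lactamase gene. An f1 origin and remnants of a lac/lacZα cloning region flanked by T3 and T7 promoters are also present in the backbone. The depositor warns that recombination can occur, as is common for plasmids carrying LTR repeats.

The viral portion has a third-generation, self-inactivating layout. An RSV promoter drives a truncated HIV-1 5' LTR, followed by the Ψ packaging signal with a partial gag sequence, the Rev response element for Rev-dependent export of the genomic RNA, a cPPT/CTS element, and a ΔU3 3' LTR followed by an SV40 polyadenylation signal. Two expression units sit between the LTRs. An SV40 early promoter drives puromycin N-acetyltransferase, which allows selection of transduced cells. The strong constitutive EF-1α promoter drives the ZFP36L2 coding sequence, and a downstream WPRE enhances transcript stability and expression. According to the catalogue entry, each construct in the series also carries a unique 24-bp barcode. The feature table does not annotate this barcode, so its exact position is not stated, and a short U6 promoter fragment annotated just after the ORF appears to be a leftover sequence rather than a functional unit. The intended use is overexpression of ZFP36L2 in mammalian cells, individually or in pooled screens where barcode sequencing identifies which factor each cell received, as in studies of directed differentiation.
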