Addgene plasmid #141674: TFORF0727
Purpose: Lentiviral vector for overexpressing transcription factor ORFs with unique 24-bp barcodes. Barcodes facilitate identification of transcription factors in pooled screens.
Depositing lab: Feng Zhang. Depositing organization: Broad Institute. Publication: A transcription factor atlas of directed differentiation. Joung J, Ma S, Tay T, Geiger-Schuller KR, Kirchgatterer PC, Verdine VK, Guo B, Arias-Garcia MA, Allen WE, Singh A, Kuksenko O, Abudayyeh OO, Gootenberg JS, Fu Z, Macrae RK, Buenrostro JD, Regev A, Zhang F. Cell. 2023 Jan 5;186(1):209-229.e26. doi: 10.1016/j.cell.2022.11.026. PubMed 36608654.
Backbone
  Vector backbone: pLX_TRC317
  Backbone manufacturer: Broad Institute Genetic Perturbation Platform
  Backbone size w/o insert (bp): 8264
  Vector type: Mammalian Expression, Lentiviral
  Selectable markers: Puromycin
Growth in bacteria
  Bacterial resistance: Ampicillin, 100 μg/mL
  Growth temperature: 37°C
  Growth strain: NEB Stable
  Copy number: High Copy
Gene/Insert
  Gene/Insert name: ZFP36L2
  Species: H. sapiens (human)
  Insert size (bp): 1586
  Entrez Gene: ZFP36L2 (a.k.a. BRF2, ERF-2, ERF2, OOMD13, OZEMA13, RNF162C, TIS11D)
  Promoter: EF1a
  Cloning method: Unknown
  Sequencing primers: 5′ GGGTGGAGACTGAAGTTAGGCCAG; 3′ CACATAGCGTAAAAGGAGCAACATAG
Terms and licenses: Academic/Nonprofit Terms; Industry Terms: Not Available to Industry
Depositor comments: NM_006887,ENST00000282388 . The transcription factor ORF portion of this plasmid was synthesized by Genewiz. Please test multiple small colonies in case of plasmid recombination. To make this collection available in a timely manner, a portion of this collection was not fully sequenced by Addgene. If an Addgene verified full plasmid sequence is not available, please contact us prior to placing an order to request the full sequence.
How to cite: TFORF0727 was a gift from Feng Zhang (Addgene plasmid # 141674 ; http://n2t.net/addgene:141674 ; RRID:Addgene_141674)
