>Addgene plasmid #141674 | TFORF0727 | depositor partial sequence | sequence record 277159 | Insert
ACCGCCACCATGTCGACCACACTTCTGTCCGCCTTCTACGATGTCGACTTCTTGTGCAAGACAGAGAAAT
CCCTGGCCAACCTCAACCTGAACAACATGCTGGACAAGAAGGCGGTGGGGACGCCTGTGGCCGCCGCCCC
CAGCTCGGGCTTCGCGCCGGGATTCCTCCGACGGCACTCGGCCAGCAACCTGCATGCACTCGCCCACCCC
GCGCCCAGCCCCGGCAGCTGCTCGCCCAAGTTCCCGGGCGCCGCTAACGGCAGCAGCTGCGGCAGCGCGG
CGGCCGGCGGTCCGACCTCCTACGGCACCCTTAAGGAGCCGTCGGGGGGCGGCGGCACAGCCCTGCTCAA
CAAGGAGAACAAATTCCGGGACCGCTCGTTTAGCGAGAACGGCGATCGCAGCCAGCACCTCCTGCACCTG
CAGCAGCAGCAGAAGGGGGGCGGCGGCTCCCAGATCAACTCCACGCGCTACAAGACCGAGCTGTGCCGGC
CCTTCGAGGAGAGCGGCACGTGCAAGTACGGCGAAAAGTGCCAGTTCGCGCATGGCTTCCACGAGCTGCG
CAGCCTGACTCGCCATCCGAAGTACAAGACCGAGCTGTGCCGCACCTTTCATACCATCGGCTTCTGCCCC
TATGGGCCGCGCTGCCACTTCATCCACAACGCGGACGAGCGGCGGCCCGCGCCGTCGGGGGGCGCCTCCG
GGGACCTGCGTGCCTTTGGCACGCGCGATGCGTTGCACCTGGGCTTCCCGCGGGAGCCGCGGCCCAAGTT
GCACCACAGCCTCAGCTTCTCGGGCTTCCCGTCGGGCCACCATCAGCCCCCGGGCGGCCTCGAGTCGCCG
CTGCTGCTCGACAGCCCCACGTCGCGCACGCCGCCGCCGCCCTCCTGCTCTTCGGCCTCGTCCTGCTCCT
CCTCCGCCTCCTCCTGTTCCTCGGCCTCCGCGGCCTCCACGCCCTCGGGCGCCCCGACATGCTGCGCCTC
CGCGGCGGCCGCGGCTGCGGCCGCTCTGCTGTACGGCACCGGGGGCGCCGAGGACCTGCTGGCGCCGGGG
GCCCCGTGCGCGGCCTGCTCGTCGGCCTCGTGCGCCAACAACGCCTTCGCCTTCGGTCCGGAGCTCAGCA
GCCTCATCACGCCGCTCGCCATCCAGACCCACAACTTTGCCGCCGTGGCCGCCGCCGCCTACTACCGCAG
TCAGCAGCAGCAGCAGCAGCAGGGCCTGGCGCCCCCCGCGCAGCCGCCGGCGCCGCCCAGCGCGACCCTC
CCCGCCGGGGCCGCCGCACCTCCCTCGCCGCCCTTCAGCTTCCAGCTGCCGCGCCGCCTGTCCGACTCGC
CCGTGTTCGACGCGCCCCCCAGCCCCCCGGACTCGCTGTCGGACCGCGACAGCTACCTAAGCGGCTCCCT
GAGCTCCGGCAGCCTCAGCGGCTCTGAGTCTCCCAGCCTCGACCCTGGCCGCCGCCTGCCAATCTTCAGC
CGCCTCTCCATCTCCGACGACTAGTAATGAACTAGTCCGTAACTTGAAAGTATTTCGATTTCTTGGCTTT
ATATATCTTGTGGAAAGGACGACGGCAAACTTAACTGTACCTGGTG
