>Addgene plasmid #141674 | TFORF0727 | depositor partial sequence | sequence record 277160 | Barcode
CGGCAAACTTAACTGTACCTGGTG
